>Addgene plasmid #210428 | pOPTM p62 PB1 (1-122) | addgene full sequence | sequence record 419034 | Addgene NGS Result
TGAAGACGAAAGGGCCTCGTGATACGCCTATTTTTATAGGTTAATGTCATGATAATAATGGTTTCTTAGA
CGTCAGGTGGCACTTTTCGGGGAAATGTGCGCGGAACCCCTATTTGTTTATTTTTCTAAATACATTCAAA
TATGTATCCGCTCATGAGACAATAACCCTGATAAATGCTTCAATAATATTGAAAAAGGAAGAGTATGAGT
ATTCAACATTTCCGTGTCGCCCTTATTCCCTTTTTTGCGGCATTTTGCCTTCCTGTTTTTGCTCACCCAG
AAACGCTGGTGAAAGTAAAAGATGCTGAAGATCAGTTGGGTGCACGAGTGGGTTACATCGAACTGGATCT
CAACAGCGGTAAGATCCTTGAGAGTTTTCGCCCCGAAGAACGTTTTCCAATGATGAGCACTTTTAAAGTT
CTGCTATGTGGCGCGGTATTATCCCGTGTTGACGCCGGGCAAGAGCAACTCGGTCGCCGCATACACTATT
CTCAGAATGACTTGGTTGAGTACTCACCAGTCACAGAAAAGCATCTTACGGATGGCATGACAGTAAGAGA
ATTATGCAGTGCTGCCATAACCATGAGTGATAACACTGCGGCCAACTTACTTCTGACAACGATCGGAGGA
CCGAAGGAGCTAACCGCTTTTTTGCACAACATGGGGGATCATGTAACTCGCCTTGATCGTTGGGAACCGG
AGCTGAATGAAGCCATACCAAACGACGAGCGTGACACCACGATGCCTGCAGCAATGGCAACAACGTTGCG
CAAACTATTAACTGGCGAACTACTTACTCTAGCTTCCCGGCAACAATTAATAGACTGGATGGAGGCGGAT
AAAGTTGCAGGACCACTTCTGCGCTCGGCCCTTCCGGCTGGCTGGTTTATTGCTGATAAATCTGGAGCCG
GTGAGCGTGGGTCTCGCGGTATCATTGCAGCACTGGGGCCAGATGGTAAGCCCTCCCGTATCGTAGTTAT
CTACACGACGGGGAGTCAGGCAACTATGGATGAACGAAATAGACAGATCGCTGAGATAGGTGCCTCACTG
ATTAAGCATTGGTAACTGTCAGACCAAGTTTACTCATATATACTTTAGATTGATTTAAAACTTCATTTTT
AATTTAAAAGGATCTAGGTGAAGATCCTTTTTGATAATCTCATGACCAAAATCCCTTAACGTGAGTTTTC
GTTCCACTGAGCGTCAGACCCCGTAGAAAAGATCAAAGGATCTTCTTGAGATCCTTTTTTTCTGCGCGTA
ATCTGCTGCTTGCAAACAAAAAAACCACCGCTACCAGCGGTGGTTTGTTTGCCGGATCAAGAGCTACCAA
CTCTTTTTCCGAAGGTAACTGGCTTCAGCAGAGCGCAGATACCAAATACTGTCCTTCTAGTGTAGCCGTA
GTTAGGCCACCACTTCAAGAACTCTGTAGCACCGCCTACATACCTCGCTCTGCTAATCCTGTTACCAGTG
GCTGCTGCCAGTGGCGATAAGTCGTGTCTTACCGGGTTGGACTCAAGACGATAGTTACCGGATAAGGCGC
AGCGGTCGGGCTGAACGGGGGGTTCGTGCACACAGCCCAGCTTGGAGCGAACGACCTACACCGAACTGAG
ATACCTACAGCGTGAGCTATGAGAAAGCGCCACGCTTCCCGAAGGGAGAAAGGCGGACAGGTATCCGGTA
AGCGGCAGGGTCGGAACAGGAGAGCGCACGAGGGAGCTTCCAGGGGGAAACGCCTGGTATCTTTATAGTC
CTGTCGGGTTTCGCCACCTCTGACTTGAGCGTCGATTTTTGTGATGCTCGTCAGGGGGGCGGAGCCTATG
GAAAAACGCCAGCAACGCGGCCTTTTTACGGTTCCTGGCCTTTTGCTGGCCTTTTGCTCACATGTTCTTT
CCTGCGTTATCCCCTGATTCTGTGGATAACCGTATTACCGCCTTTGAGTGAGCTGATACCGCTCGCCGCA
GCCGAACGACCGAGCGCAGCGAGTCAGTGAGCGAGGAAGCGGAAGAGCGCCTGATGCGGTATTTTCTCCT
TACGCATCTGTGCGGTATTTCACACCGCAATGGTGCACTCTCAGTACAATCTGCTCTGATGCCGCATAGT
TAAGCCAGTATACACTCCGCTATCGCTACGTGACTGGGTCATGGCTGCGCCCCGACACCCGCCAACACCC
GCTGACGCGCCCTGACGGGCTTGTCTGCTCCCGGCATCCGCTTACAGACAAGCTGTGACCGTCTCCGGGA
GCTGCATGTGTCAGAGGTTTTCACCGTCATCACCGAAACGCGCGAGGCAGGATCTCGATCCCGCGAAATT
AATACGACTCACTATAGGGAGACCACAACGGTTTCCCTCTAGTGCCGGCTCCGGAGAGCTCCAATTGGAA
TTCGCTAGCTCTAGAAATAATTTTGTTTAACTTTAAGAAGGAGATATAAATATGAAAATCGAAGAAGGTA
AACTGGTAATCTGGATTAACGGCGATAAAGGCTATAACGGTCTCGCTGAAGTCGGTAAGAAATTCGAGAA
AGATACCGGAATTAAAGTCACCGTTGAGCATCCAGATAAACTGGAAGAGAAATTCCCACAGGTTGCGGCA
ACTGGCGATGGCCCTGACATTATCTTCTGGGCACACGACCGCTTTGGTGGCTACGCTCAATCTGGCCTGT
TGGCTGAAATCACCCCGGACAAAGCGTTCCAGGACAAGCTGTATCCGTTTACCTGGGATGCCGTACGTTA
CAACGGCAAGCTGATTGCTTACCCGATCGCTGTTGAAGCGTTATCGCTGATTTATAACAAAGATCTGCTG
CCGAACCCGCCAAAAACCTGGGAAGAGATCCCGGCGCTGGATAAAGAACTGAAAGCGAAAGGTAAGAGCG
CGCTGATGTTCAACCTGCAAGAACCGTACTTCACCTGGCCGCTGATTGCTGCTGACGGGGGTTATGCGTT
CAAGTATGAAAACGGCAAGTACGACATTAAAGACGTGGGCGTGGATAACGCTGGCGCGAAAGCGGGTCTG
ACCTTCCTGGTTGACCTGATTAAAAACAAACACATGAATGCAGACACCGATTACTCCATCGCAGAAGCTG
CCTTTAATAAAGGCGAAACAGCGATGACCATCAACGGCCCGTGGGCATGGTCCAACATCGACACCAGCAA
AGTGAATTATGGTGTAACGGTACTGCCGACCTTCAAGGGTCAACCATCCAAACCGTTCGTTGGCGTGCTG
AGCGCAGGTATTAACGCCGCCAGTCCGAACAAAGAGCTGGCAAAAGAGTTCCTCGAAAACTATCTGCTGA
CTGATGAAGGTCTGGAAGCGGTTAATAAAGACAAACCGCTGGGTGCCGTAGCGCTGAAGTCTTACGAGGA
AGAGTTGGCGAAAGATCCACGTATTGCCGCCACTATGGAAAACGCCCAGAAAGGTGAAATCATGCCGAAC
ATCCCGCAGATGTCCGCTTTCTGGTATGCCGTGCGTACTGCGGTGATCAACGCCGCCAGCGGTCGTCAGA
CTGTCGATGAAGCCCTGAAAGACGCGCAGACTGCAAGCTCTTCTGGTTCCGAAAACCTGTATTTCCAGGG
CTCCCATATGGCGTCGCTCACCGTGAAGGCCTACCTTCTGGGCAAGGAGGACGCGGCGCGCGAGATTCGC
CGCTTCAGCTTCTGCTGCAGCCCCGAGCCTGAGGCGGAAGCCGAGGCTGCGGCGGGTCCGGGACCCTGCG
AGCGGCTGCTGAGCCGGGTGGCCGCCCTGTTCCCCGCGCTGCGGCCTGGCGGCTTCCAGGCGCACTACCG
CGATGAGGACGGGGACTTGGTTGCCTTTTCCAGTGACGAGGAATTGACAATGGCCATGTCCTACGTGAAG
GATGACATCTTCCGAATCTACATTAAAGAGAAAAAAGAGTGCCGGCGGGACCACCGCCCACCGTGTGCTC
AGGAGGCGCCCCGCAACATGGTGTGAGGATCCAGATCTAAGCTTGGTACCACGCGTGCGCGCTGATCCGG
CTGCTAACAAAGCCCGAAAGGAAGCTGAGTTGGCTGCTGCCACCGCTGAGCAATAACTAGCATAACCCCT
TGGGGCCTCTAAACGGGTCTTGAGGGGTTTTTTGCTGAAAGGAGGAACTATAGCCGGATAATTCT
Features (pLannotate 1.2.2; 12 found; start..end, strand, type, name):
    100..204     +  promoter       AmpR promoter: bla
    205..1065    +  CDS            AmpR: β-lactamase; bla; confers resistance to ampicillin, carbenicillin, and related antibiotics
   1236..1824    +  rep_origin     ori: high-copy-number ColE1/pMB1/pBR322/pUC origin of replication
   2010..2149    -  misc_feature   bom: basis of mobility region from pBR322
   2251..2290    -  CDS            rop (fragment): Rop protein, which maintains plasmids at low copy number; rop
   2310..2328    +  promoter       T7 promoter: promoter for bacteriophage T7 RNA polymerase
   2402..2424    +  RBS            RBS: efficient ribosome binding site from bacteriophage T7 gene 10 (Olins and Rangwala, 1989)
   2432..3532    +  CDS            MBP: maltose binding protein from E. coli; malE (mutated); This version of the gene does not encode a signal sequence, so MBP will remain in the cytosol.
   3551..3571    +  CDS            TEV site: tobacco etch virus (TEV) protease recognition and cleavage site
   3578..3943    +  CDS            SQSTM1 (fragment): SQSTM_HUMAN - Also known as ORCA, OSIL. Experimental evidence at protein level: Swiss-Prot protein existence level 1. Autophagy receptor required for selective macroautophagy (aggrephagy). Functions as a bridge between polyubiquitinated cargo and autophagosomes. Interacts directly with both the cargo to become degraded and an autophagy modifier of the MAP1 LC3 family (PubMed:16286508, PubMed:20168092, PubMed:24128730, PubMed:28404643, PubMed:22622177). Along with WDFY3, involved in the formation and autophagic degradation of cytoplasmic ubiquitin-containing inclusions (p62 bodies, ALIS/aggreso
   3990..4039    +  CDS            SET1 (fragment): solubility-enhancement tag derived from T7 phage gene 10B
   4047..4094    +  terminator     T7 terminator: transcription terminator for bacteriophage T7 RNA polymerase
