[The description below was written by a language model from this plasmid's Addgene catalogue record and pLannotate feature annotations shown in this document.]
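Description:
pOPTM p62 PB1 (1-122) is a small (about 4.1 kb) bacterial expression plasmid built on the pOPTM backbone, designed to produce the N-terminal PB1 domain of human p62 as a cleavable maltose-binding protein fusion in E. coli. It is maintained through a ColE1/pMB1-type origin and selected with ampicillin via the β-lactamase gene under its own promoter. A pBR322 bom region and only a short fragment of rop are annotated. The catalogue lists the plasmid as low copy, although the origin annotation is of the generic high-copy family, so the record is not fully consistent on this point.

The expression cassette is a standard T7 arrangement: a T7 promoter and the phage gene 10 ribosome binding site drive an open reading frame that begins with a signal-sequence-less MBP, which therefore stays in the cytosol. This is followed by a TEV protease recognition site and then residues 1-122 of p62, and the cassette ends at a T7 terminator. Expression therefore requires a host supplying T7 RNA polymerase; no lac operator or lacI is annotated. MBP serves as a solubility and affinity handle, and TEV cleavage releases the PB1 domain. A short downstream match to a T7 gene 10-derived solubility tag lies between the insert and the terminator and is probably vector-derived sequence rather than part of the fusion.

The catalogue's Entrez link points to NUP62, but the sequence annotation identifies the insert as SQSTM1, the p62 autophagy receptor, which fits the PB1 domain name. The associated work concerns recombinant expression, purification and assembly of p62 filaments, the use for which this construct was made.
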