Addgene plasmid #210428: pOPTM p62 PB1 (1-122)
Purpose: Bacterial expression of MBP-PB1(1-122) with TEV cleavage site
Depositing lab: Carsten Sachse. Depositing organization: Forschungszentrum Juelich GmbH. Publication: Recombinant Expression, Purification, and Assembly of p62 Filaments. Tarafder AK, Guesdon A, Kuhm T, Sachse C. Methods Mol Biol. 2019;1880:3-15. doi: 10.1007/978-1-4939-8873-0_1. PubMed 30610687.
Backbone
  Vector backbone: pOPTM
  Vector type: Bacterial Expression
Growth in bacteria
  Bacterial resistance: Ampicillin, 100 μg/mL
  Growth temperature: 37°C
  Growth strain: DH5alpha
  Copy number: Low Copy
Gene/Insert
  Gene/Insert name: p62 PB1 (1-122)
  Species: H. sapiens (human)
  Entrez Gene: NUP62 (a.k.a. IBSN, SNDI, p62)
  Tag / fusion protein: MBP (N terminal on backbone)
Terms and licenses: Academic/Nonprofit Terms; Industry Terms: Not Available to Industry
How to cite: pOPTM p62 PB1 (1-122) was a gift from Carsten Sachse (Addgene plasmid # 210428 ; http://n2t.net/addgene:210428 ; RRID:Addgene_210428)
